Addgene plasmid #139547: pENTR-CreERT2
Purpose: CreERT2 ORF with stop codon between attL1-attL2 on Gateway entry vector
Depositing lab: Minoru Ko. Depositing organization: Keio University.
Backbone
  Vector backbone: pDONR221
  Backbone size w/o insert (bp): 2517
  Vector type: Cre/Lox
Growth in bacteria
  Bacterial resistance: Kanamycin, 50 μg/mL
  Growth temperature: 37°C
  Growth strain: DH5alpha
  Copy number: High Copy
Gene/Insert
  Gene/Insert name: CreERT2
  Species: Synthetic
  Cloning method: Gateway Cloning
Terms and licenses: Academic/Nonprofit Terms; Industry Terms: Not Available to Industry
How to cite: pENTR-CreERT2 was a gift from Minoru Ko (Addgene plasmid # 139547 ; http://n2t.net/addgene:139547 ; RRID:Addgene_139547)
