[The description below was written by a language model from this plasmid's Addgene catalogue record and the feature table of its GenBank file.]
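Description:
pENTR-CreERT2 is a 4,549 bp Gateway entry clone built on the pDONR221 backbone and catalogued as a Cre/Lox vector. It is propagated in E. coli from a high-copy ColE1/pUC-type origin and selected through an aminoglycoside phosphotransferase gene (KanR) that confers kanamycin resistance. As is typical of this backbone, rrnB T2 and T1 transcription terminators lie upstream of the cloning region and insulate the insert from read-through transcription from the backbone. M13 forward and reverse primer sites flank the recombination cassette for sequence verification. A T7 promoter lies just outside attL2 and is annotated on the complementary strand, pointing back toward the insert.

The payload is a synthetic CreERT2 open reading frame placed between attL1 and attL2. It consists of the bacteriophage P1 Cre recombinase coding sequence followed, after a short linker, by ERT2, a mutated ligand-binding domain of the human estrogen receptor. In such fusions the ERT2 domain generally keeps Cre inactive until a tamoxifen-type ligand is supplied, so recombination at loxP sites can be switched on when wanted. The ORF retains its stop codon, so it is suited to native or N-terminally tagged expression and not to C-terminal fusions supplied by a destination vector.

The plasmid has no eukaryotic promoter driving the insert, so it is a shuttle intermediate, not an expression construct. An LR Clonase reaction between the attL sites and the attR sites of a destination vector transfers CreERT2 into whatever expression context is needed. The record does not name particular destination vectors or downstream applications.
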