LOCUS       Exported 4549 bp ds-DNA circular SYN 12-MAY-2021
DEFINITION  CreERT2 ORF with stop codon between attL1-attL2 on Gateway entry
            vector.
ACCESSION   .
VERSION     .
KEYWORDS    pENTR-CreERT2
SOURCE      synthetic DNA construct
  ORGANISM  synthetic DNA construct
REFERENCE   1 (bases 1 to 4549)
  TITLE     Minoru Ko Lab plasmids
REFERENCE   2 (bases 1 to 4549)
  AUTHORS   .
  TITLE     Direct Submission
  JOURNAL   Exported May 12, 2021 from SnapGene Server 1.1.58
            http://www.snapgene.com
FEATURES             Location/Qualifiers
     source          1..4549
                     /organism="synthetic DNA construct"
                     /mol_type="other DNA"
     primer_bind     92..109
                     /label=L4440
                     /note="L4440 vector, forward primer"
     terminator      268..295
                     /label=rrnB T2 terminator
                     /note="transcription terminator T2 from the E. coli rrnB
                     gene"
     terminator      387..473
                     /gene="Escherichia coli rrnB"
                     /label=rrnB T1 terminator
                     /note="transcription terminator T1 from the E. coli rrnB
                     gene"
     primer_bind     522..544
                     /label=M13/pUC Forward
                     /note="In lacZ gene"
     primer_bind     536..553
                     /label=M13 Forward
                     /note="In lacZ gene. Also called M13-F20 or M13 (-21)
                     Forward"
     primer_bind     537..553
                     /label=M13 fwd
                     /note="common sequencing primer, one of multiple similar
                     variants"
     protein_bind    569..668
                     /gene="mutant version of attL"
                     /label=attL1
                     /bound_moiety="LR Clonase(TM)"
                     /note="recombination site for the Gateway(R) LR reaction"
     CDS             680..1708
                     /codon_start=1
                     /product="site-specific recombinase"
                     /label=Cre
                     /note="Cre is a site-specific recombinase from
                     bacteriophage P1. Recombination occurs at loxP sequences."
                     /translation="MSNLLTVHQNLPALPVDATSDEVRKNLMDMFRDRQAFSEHTWKML
                     LSVCRSWAAWCKLNNRKWFPAEPEDVRDYLLYLQARGLAVKTIQQHLGQLNMLHRRSGL
                     PRPSDSNAVSLVMRRIRKENVDAGERAKQALAFERTDFDQVRSLMENSDRCQDIRNLAF
                     LGIAYNTLLRIAEIARIRVKDISRTDGGRMLIHIGRTKTLVSTAGVEKALSLGVTKLVE
                     RWISVSGVADDPNNYLFCRVRKNGVAAPSATSQLSTRALEGIFEATHRLIYGAKDDSGQ
                     RYLAWSGHSARVGAARDMARAGVSIPEIMQAGGWTNVNIVMNYIRNLDSETGAMVRLLE
                     DGD"
     CDS             1721..2656
                     /codon_start=1
                     /product="mutated ligand-binding domain of the human
                     estrogen receptor (Feil et al., 1997)"
                     /label=ERT2
                     /translation="AGDMRAANLWPSPLMIKRSKKNSLALSLTADQMVSALLDAEPPIL
                     YSEYDPTRPFSEASMMGLLTNLADRELVHMINWAKRVPGFVDLTLHDQVHLLECAWLEI
                     LMIGLVWRSMEHPVKLLFAPNLLLDRNQGKCVEGMVEIFDMLLATSSRFRMMNLQGEEF
                     VCLKSIILLNSGVYTFLSSTLKSLEEKDHIHRVLDKITDTLIHLMAKAGLTLQQQHQRL
                     AQLLLILSHIRHMSNKGMEHLYSMKCKNVVPLYDLLLEAADAHRLHAPTSRGGASVEET
                     DQSHLATAGSTSSHSLQKYYITGEAEGFPAT"
     protein_bind    complement(2674..2773)
                     /gene="mutant version of attL"
                     /label=attL2
                     /bound_moiety="LR Clonase(TM)"
                     /note="recombination site for the Gateway(R) LR reaction"
     primer_bind     complement(2790..2809)
                     /label=T7
                     /note="T7 promoter, forward primer"
     promoter        complement(2791..2809)
                     /label=T7 promoter
                     /note="promoter for bacteriophage T7 RNA polymerase"
     primer_bind     complement(2814..2830)
                     /label=M13 rev
                     /note="common sequencing primer, one of multiple similar
                     variants"
     primer_bind     complement(2814..2830)
                     /label=M13 Reverse
                     /note="In lacZ gene. Also called M13-rev"
     primer_bind     complement(2932..2951)
                     /label=pENTR-R
                     /note="pENTR vectors, reverse primer"
     CDS             2943..3752
                     /codon_start=1
                     /gene="aph(3')-Ia"
                     /product="aminoglycoside phosphotransferase"
                     /label=KanR
                     /note="confers resistance to kanamycin in bacteria or G418
                     (Geneticin(R)) in eukaryotes"
                     /translation="MSHIQRETSRPRLNSNMDADLYGYKWARDNVGQSGATIYRLYGKP
                     DAPELFLKHGKGSVANDVTDEMVRLNWLTEFMPLPTIKHFIRTPDDAWLLTTAIPGKTA
                     FQVLEEYPDSGENIVDALAVFLRRLHSIPVCNCPFNSDRVFRLAQAQSRMNNGLVDASD
                     FDDERNGWPVEQVWKEMHKLLPFSPDSVVTHGDFSLDNLIFDEGKLIGCIDVGRVGIAD
                     RYQDLAILWNCLGEFSPSLQKRLFQKYGIDNPDMNKLQFHLMLDEFF"
     primer_bind     complement(3010..3029)
                     /label=Kan-R
                     /note="Kanamycin resistance gene, reverse primer"
     rep_origin      3899..4487
                     /direction=RIGHT
                     /label=ori
                     /note="high-copy-number ColE1/pMB1/pBR322/pUC origin of
                     replication"
     primer_bind     4388..4407
                     /label=pBR322ori-F
                     /note="pBR322 origin, forward primer"
ORIGIN
        1 ctttcctgcg ttatcccctg attctgtgga taaccgtatt accgcctttg agtgagctga
       61 taccgctcgc cgcagccgaa cgaccgagcg cagcgagtca gtgagcgagg aagcggaaga
      121 gcgcccaata cgcaaaccgc ctctccccgc gcgttggccg attcattaat gcagctggca
      181 cgacaggttt cccgactgga aagcgggcag tgagcgcaac gcaattaata cgcgtaccgc
      241 tagccaggaa gagtttgtag aaacgcaaaa aggccatccg tcaggatggc cttctgctta
      301 gtttgatgcc tggcagttta tggcgggcgt cctgcccgcc accctccggg ccgttgcttc
      361 acaacgttca aatccgctcc cggcggattt gtcctactca ggagagcgtt caccgacaaa
      421 caacagataa aacgaaaggc ccagtcttcc gactgagcct ttcgttttat ttgatgcctg
      481 gcagttccct actctcgcgt taacgctagc atggatgttt tcccagtcac gacgttgtaa
      541 aacgacggcc agtcttaagc tcgggcccca aataatgatt ttattttgac tgatagtgac
      601 ctgttcgttg caacaaattg atgagcaatg cttttttata atgccaactt tgtacaaaaa
      661 agcaggctct cgagccacca tgtccaattt actgaccgta caccaaaatt tgcctgcatt
      721 accggtcgat gcaacgagtg atgaggttcg caagaacctg atggacatgt tcagggatcg
      781 ccaggcgttt tctgagcata cctggaaaat gcttctgtcc gtttgccggt cgtgggcggc
      841 atggtgcaag ttgaataacc ggaaatggtt tcccgcagaa cctgaagatg ttcgcgatta
      901 tcttctatat cttcaggcgc gcggtctggc agtaaaaact atccagcaac atttgggcca
      961 gctaaacatg cttcatcgtc ggtccgggct gccacgacca agtgacagca atgctgtttc
     1021 actggttatg cggcggatcc gaaaagaaaa cgttgatgcc ggtgaacgtg caaaacaggc
     1081 tctagcgttc gaacgcactg atttcgacca ggttcgttca ctcatggaaa atagcgatcg
     1141 ctgccaggat atacgtaatc tggcatttct ggggattgct tataacaccc tgttacgtat
     1201 agccgaaatt gccaggatca gggttaaaga tatctcacgt actgacggtg ggagaatgtt
     1261 aatccatatt ggcagaacga aaacgctggt tagcaccgca ggtgtagaga aggcacttag
     1321 cctgggggta actaaactgg tcgagcgatg gatttccgtc tctggtgtag ctgatgatcc
     1381 gaataactac ctgttttgcc gggtcagaaa aaatggtgtt gccgcgccat ctgccaccag
     1441 ccagctatca actcgcgccc tggaagggat ttttgaagca actcatcgat tgatttacgg
     1501 cgctaaggat gactctggtc agagatacct ggcctggtct ggacacagtg cccgtgtcgg
     1561 agccgcgcga gatatggccc gcgctggagt ttcaataccg gagatcatgc aagctggtgg
     1621 ctggaccaat gtaaatattg tcatgaacta tatccgtaac ctggatagtg aaacaggggc
     1681 aatggtgcgc ctgctggaag atggcgatct cgagccatct gctggagaca tgagagctgc
     1741 caacctttgg ccaagcccgc tcatgatcaa acgctctaag aagaacagcc tggccttgtc
     1801 cctgacggcc gaccagatgg tcagtgcctt gttggatgct gagcccccca tactctattc
     1861 cgagtatgat cctaccagac ccttcagtga agcttcgatg atgggcttac tgaccaacct
     1921 ggcagacagg gagctggttc acatgatcaa ctgggcgaag agggtgccag gctttgtgga
     1981 tttgaccctc catgatcagg tccaccttct agaatgtgcc tggctagaga tcctgatgat
     2041 tggtctcgtc tggcgctcca tggagcaccc agtgaagcta ctgtttgctc ctaacttgct
     2101 cttggacagg aaccagggaa aatgtgtaga gggcatggtg gagatcttcg acatgctgct
     2161 ggctacatca tctcggttcc gcatgatgaa tctgcaggga gaggagtttg tgtgcctcaa
     2221 atctattatt ttgcttaatt ctggagtgta cacatttctg tccagcaccc tgaagtctct
     2281 ggaagagaag gaccatatcc accgagtcct ggacaagatc acagacactt tgatccacct
     2341 gatggccaag gcaggcctga ccctgcagca gcagcaccag cggctggccc agctcctcct
     2401 catcctctcc cacatcaggc acatgagtaa caaaggcatg gagcatctgt acagcatgaa
     2461 gtgcaagaac gtggtgcccc tctatgacct gctgctggag gcggcggacg cccaccgcct
     2521 acatgcgccc actagccgtg gaggggcatc cgtggaggag acggaccaaa gccacttggc
     2581 cactgcgggc tctacttcat cgcattcctt gcaaaagtat tacatcacgg gggaggcaga
     2641 gggtttccct gccacagctt gataggcggc cgcacccagc tttcttgtac aaagttggca
     2701 ttataagaaa gcattgctta tcaatttgtt gcaacgaaca ggtcactatc agtcaaaata
     2761 aaatcattat ttgccatcca gctgatatcc cctatagtga gtcgtattac atggtcatag
     2821 ctgtttcctg gcagctctgg cccgtgtctc aaaatctctg atgttacatt gcacaagata
     2881 aaaatatatc atcatgaaca ataaaactgt ctgcttacat aaacagtaat acaaggggtg
     2941 ttatgagcca tattcaacgg gaaacgtcga ggccgcgatt aaattccaac atggatgctg
     3001 atttatatgg gtataaatgg gctcgcgata atgtcgggca atcaggtgcg acaatctatc
     3061 gcttgtatgg gaagcccgat gcgccagagt tgtttctgaa acatggcaaa ggtagcgttg
     3121 ccaatgatgt tacagatgag atggtcagac taaactggct gacggaattt atgcctcttc
     3181 cgaccatcaa gcattttatc cgtactcctg atgatgcatg gttactcacc actgcgatcc
     3241 ccggaaaaac agcattccag gtattagaag aatatcctga ttcaggtgaa aatattgttg
     3301 atgcgctggc agtgttcctg cgccggttgc attcgattcc tgtttgtaat tgtcctttta
     3361 acagcgatcg cgtatttcgt ctcgctcagg cgcaatcacg aatgaataac ggtttggttg
     3421 atgcgagtga ttttgatgac gagcgtaatg gctggcctgt tgaacaagtc tggaaagaaa
     3481 tgcataaact tttgccattc tcaccggatt cagtcgtcac tcatggtgat ttctcacttg
     3541 ataaccttat ttttgacgag gggaaattaa taggttgtat tgatgttgga cgagtcggaa
     3601 tcgcagaccg ataccaggat cttgccatcc tatggaactg cctcggtgag ttttctcctt
     3661 cattacagaa acggcttttt caaaaatatg gtattgataa tcctgatatg aataaattgc
     3721 agtttcattt gatgctcgat gagtttttct aatcagaatt ggttaattgg ttgtaacact
     3781 ggcagagcat tacgctgact tgacgggacg gcgcaagctc atgaccaaaa tcccttaacg
     3841 tgagttacgc gtcgttccac tgagcgtcag accccgtaga aaagatcaaa ggatcttctt
     3901 gagatccttt ttttctgcgc gtaatctgct gcttgcaaac aaaaaaacca ccgctaccag
     3961 cggtggtttg tttgccggat caagagctac caactctttt tccgaaggta actggcttca
     4021 gcagagcgca gataccaaat actgttcttc tagtgtagcc gtagttaggc caccacttca
     4081 agaactctgt agcaccgcct acatacctcg ctctgctaat cctgttacca gtggctgctg
     4141 ccagtggcga taagtcgtgt cttaccgggt tggactcaag acgatagtta ccggataagg
     4201 cgcagcggtc gggctgaacg gggggttcgt gcacacagcc cagcttggag cgaacgacct
     4261 acaccgaact gagataccta cagcgtgagc tatgagaaag cgccacgctt cccgaaggga
     4321 gaaaggcgga caggtatccg gtaagcggca gggtcggaac aggagagcgc acgagggagc
     4381 ttccaggggg aaacgcctgg tatctttata gtcctgtcgg gtttcgccac ctctgacttg
     4441 agcgtcgatt tttgtgatgc tcgtcagggg ggcggagcct atggaaaaac gccagcaacg
     4501 cggccttttt acggttcctg gccttttgct ggccttttgc tcacatgtt
//
